Addgene plasmid #46060: pXP742
Purpose: (Empty Backbone)
Depositing lab: Nancy DaSilva. Depositing organization: University of California, Irvine. Publication: Development and characterization of a vector set with regulated promoters for systematic metabolic engineering in Saccharomyces cerevisiae. Shen MW, Fang F, Sandmeyer S, Da Silva NA. Yeast. 2012 Dec;29(12):495-503. doi: 10.1002/yea.2930. Epub 2012 Nov 19. PubMed 23166051.
Backbone
  Vector backbone: pUC18
  Backbone manufacturer: Invitrogen
  Backbone size (bp): 5011
  Vector type: Yeast Expression
  Promoter: ADH2
  Selectable markers: URA3
Growth in bacteria
  Bacterial resistance: Ampicillin, 100 μg/mL
  Growth temperature: 37°C
  Growth strain: XL1 Blue
  Copy number: High Copy
Terms and licenses: Academic/Nonprofit Terms; Industry Terms: Not Available to Industry
Depositor comments: Addgene's quality control sequencing has identified a few discrepancies compared to the depositor's full sequence; these differences are not thought to affect plasmid function.
How to cite: pXP742 was a gift from Nancy DaSilva (Addgene plasmid # 46060 ; http://n2t.net/addgene:46060 ; RRID:Addgene_46060)
