[The description below was written by a language model from this plasmid's Addgene catalogue record and pLannotate feature annotations shown in this document.]
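Description:
pXP742 is an empty yeast expression backbone of 5,011 bp built on pUC18, belonging to a vector set with regulated promoters developed for systematic metabolic engineering in Saccharomyces cerevisiae. It is an E. coli–yeast shuttle plasmid. In bacteria it replicates from the high-copy ColE1/pUC origin and is selected through the β-lactamase (AmpR) gene and its native promoter. In yeast it is maintained by a CEN/ARS element (CEN6 centromere fused to an autonomously replicating sequence), which normally gives stable, low-copy segregation. Remnants of the pUC lineage are also annotated, including the lac promoter, lac operator and CAP binding site, along with short lacI, rop and bom fragments. These have no evident role in the yeast application.

The expression cassette is described in the catalogue as driven by the ADH2 promoter, a glucose-repressed yeast promoter that becomes active as glucose is depleted. The automated annotation does not label this promoter, but an unannotated stretch lies upstream of the CYC1 transcription terminator, which would be consistent with the promoter and cloning site sitting there. No insert is present, so a gene of interest would be placed between the promoter and the terminator.

Yeast selection relies on URA3 with its own promoter, which complements uracil auxotrophy and can be counterselected with 5-fluoroorotic acid. The marker is flanked by two loxP sites in the same orientation, so Cre recombinase can excise it and allow URA3 to be reused in successive engineering steps. Repository quality-control sequencing found a few differences from the depositor's sequence that are not thought to affect function.
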