Features (pLannotate 1.2.2; 17 found; start..end, strand, type, name):
    602..849     +  terminator     CYC1 terminator: S. cerevisiae CYC1; transcription terminator for CYC1
    854..894     -  misc_feature   MCS (fragment): pUC18/19 multiple cloning site
    895..928     +  protein_bind   loxP: Cre-mediated recombination occurs in the 8-bp core sequence (GCATACAT). Cre recombinase
    946..1162    +  promoter       URA3 promoter: S. cerevisiae URA3
   1163..1966    +  CDS            URA3: orotidine-5'-phosphate decarboxylase, required for uracil biosynthesis; S. cerevisiae URA3; yeast auxotrophic marker, counterselectable with 5-fluoroorotic acid (5-FOA)
   2045..2078    +  protein_bind   loxP: Cre-mediated recombination occurs in the 8-bp core sequence (GCATACAT). Cre recombinase
   2079..2100    -  misc_feature   MCS (fragment): pUC18/19 multiple cloning site
   2101..2592    +  misc_feature   CEN/ARS: S. cerevisiae CEN6 centromere fused to an autonomously replicating sequence
   2632..2648    -  protein_bind   lac operator: The lac repressor binds to the lac operator to inhibit transcription in E. coli. This inhibition can be relieved by adding lactose or isopropyl-β-D-thiogalactopyranoside (IPTG). lac repressor encoded by lacI
   2656..2686    -  promoter       lac promoter: promoter for the E. coli lac operon
   2701..2722    -  protein_bind   CAP binding site: CAP binding activates transcription in the presence of cAMP. E. coli catabolite activator protein
   2735..2827    -  CDS            lacI (fragment): lac repressor; lacI; The lac repressor binds to the lac operator to inhibit transcription in E. coli. This inhibition can be relieved by adding lactose or isopropyl-β-D-thiogalactopyranoside (IPTG).
   3010..3598    -  rep_origin     ori: high-copy-number ColE1/pMB1/pBR322/pUC origin of replication
   3769..4629    -  CDS            AmpR: β-lactamase; bla; confers resistance to ampicillin, carbenicillin, and related antibiotics
   4630..4734    -  promoter       AmpR promoter: bla
   4829..4864    +  CDS            rop (fragment): Rop protein, which maintains plasmids at low copy number; rop
   4966..6       +  misc_feature   bom (fragment) (across the origin): basis of mobility region from pBR322
>Addgene plasmid #46060 | pXP742 | depositor full sequence | sequence record 64883 | pXP742 sequence 5011 bps
CATATGATTTAGCGGCCGCAAAACGTAGGGGCAAACAAACGGAAAAATCGTTTCTCAAATTTTCTGATGC
CAAGAACTCTAACCAGTCTTATCTAAAAATTGCCTTATGATCCGTCTCTCCGGTTACAGCCTGTGTAACT
GATTAATCCTGCCTTTCTAATCACCATTCTAATGTTTTAATTAAGGGATTTTGTCTTCATTAACGGCTTT
CGCTCATAAAAATGTTATGACGTTTTGCCCGCAGGCGGGAAACCATCCACTTCACGAGACTGATCTCCTC
TGCCGGAACACCGGGCATCTCCAACTTATAAGTTGGAGAAATAAGAGAATTTCAGATTGAGAGAATGAAA
AAAAAAAAAAAAAAAAAGGCAGAGGAGAGCATAGAAATGGGGTTCACTTTTTGGTAAAGCTATAGCATGC
CTATCACATATAAATAGAGTGCCAGTAGCGACTTTTTTCACACTCGAAATACTCTTACTACTGCTCTCTT
GTTGTTTTTATCACTTCTTGTTTCTTCTTGGTAAATAGAATATCAAGCTACAAAAAGCATACAATCAACT
ATCAACTATTAACTATATCGTAATACACAACTAGTCTCGAGTCATGTAATTAGTTATGTCACGCTTACAT
TCACGCCCTCCCCCCACATCCGCTCTAACCGAAAAGGAAGGAGTTAGACAACCTGAAGTCTAGGTCCCTA
TTTATTTTTTTATAGTTATGTTAGTATTAAGAACGTTATTTATATTTCAAATTTTTCTTTTTTTTCTGTA
CAGACGCGTGTACGCATGTAACATTATACTGAAAACCTTGCTTGAGAAGGTTTTGGGACGCTCGAAGGCT
TTAATTTGCGGCCAAGCTTGCATGCCTGCAGGTCGACTCTAGAGGATCCCCGGGATAACTTCGTATAGCA
TACATTATACGAAGTTATCAGGGTCCATAAAGCTTTTCAATTCATCTTTTTTTTTTTTGTTCTTTTTTTT
GATTCCGGTTTCTTTGAAATTTTTTTGATTCGGTAATCTCCGAGCAGAAGGAAGAACGAAGGAAGGAGCA
CAGACTTAGATTGGTATATATACGCATATGTGGTGTTGAAGAAACATGAAATTGCCCAGTATTCTTAACC
CAACTGCACAGAACAAAAACCTGCAGGAAACGAAGATAAATCATGTCGAAAGCTACATATAAGGAACGTG
CTGCTACTCATCCTAGTCCTGTTGCTGCCAAGCTATTTAATATCATGCACGAAAAGCAAACAAACTTGTG
TGCTTCATTGGATGTTCGTACCACCAAGGAATTACTGGAGTTAGTTGAAGCATTAGGTCCCAAAATTTGT
TTACTAAAAACACATGTGGATATCTTGACTGATTTTTCCATGGAGGGCACAGTTAAGCCGCTAAAGGCAT
TATCCGCCAAGTACAATTTTTTACTCTTCGAAGACAGAAAATTTGCTGACATTGGTAATACAGTCAAATT
GCAGTACTCTGCGGGTGTATACAGAATAGCAGAATGGGCAGACATTACGAATGCACACGGTGTGGTGGGC
CCAGGTATTGTTAGCGGTTTGAAGCAGGCGGCGGAAGAAGTAACAAAGGAACCTAGAGGCCTTTTGATGT
TAGCAGAATTGTCATGCAAGGGCTCCCTAGCTACTGGAGAATATACTAAGGGTACTGTTGACATTGCGAA
GAGCGACAAAGATTTTGTTATCGGCTTTATTGCTCAAAGAGACATGGGTGGAAGAGATGAAGGTTACGAT
TGGTTGATTATGACACCCGGTGTGGGTTTAGATGACAAGGGAGACGCATTGGGTCAACAGTATAGAACCG
TGGATGATGTGGTCTCTACAGGATCTGACATTATTATTGTTGGAAGAGGACTATTTGCAAAGGGAAGGGA
TGCTAAGGTAGAGGGTGAACGTTACAGAAAAGCAGGCTGGGAAGCATATTTGAGAAGATGCGGCCAGCAA
AACTAAAAAACTGTATTATAAGTAAATGCATGTATACTAAACTCACAAATTAGAGCTTCAATTTAATTAT
ATCAGTTATTACCCATAACTTCGTATAGCATACATTATACGAAGTTATCCCGGGTACCGAGCTCGAATTC
ATCACGTGCTATAAAAATAATTATAATTTAAATTTTTTAATATAAATATATAAATTAAAAATAGAAAGTA
AAAAAAGAAATTAAAGAAAAAATAGTTTTTGTTTTCCGAAGATGTAAAAGACTCTAGGGGGATCGCCAAC
AAATACTACCTTTTATCTTGCTCTTCCTGCTCTCAGGTATTAATGCCGAATTGTTTCATCTTGTCTGTGT
AGAAGACCACACACGAAAATCCTGTGATTTTACATTTTACTTATCGTTAATCGAATGTATATCTATTTAA
TCTGCTTTTCTTGTCTAATAAATATATATGTAAAGTACGCTTTTTGTTGAAATTTTTTAAACCTTTGTTT
ATTTTTTTTTCTTCATTCCGTAACTCTTCTACCTTCTTTATTTACTTTCTAAAATCCAAATACAAAACAT
AAAAATAAATAAACACAGAGTAAATTCCCAAATTATTCCATCATTAAAAGATACGAGGCGCGTGTAAGTT
ACGAATTCGTAATCATGGTCATAGCTGTTTCCTGTGTGAAATTGTTATCCGCTCACAATTCCACACAACA
TACGAGCCGGAAGCATAAAGTGTAAAGCCTGGGGTGCCTAATGAGTGAGCTAACTCACATTAATTGCGTT
GCGCTCACTGCCCGCTTTCCAGTCGGGAAACCTGTCGTGCCAGCTGCATTAATGAATCGGCCAACGCGCG
GGGAGAGGCGGTTTGCGTATTGGGCGCTCTTCCGCTTCCTCGCTCACTGACTCGCTGCGCTCGGTCGTTC
GGCTGCGGCGAGCGGTATCAGCTCACTCAAAGGCGGTAATACGGTTATCCACAGAATCAGGGGATAACGC
AGGAAAGAACATGTGAGCAAAAGGCCAGCAAAAGGCCAGGAACCGTAAAAAGGCCGCGTTGCTGGCGTTT
TTCCATAGGCTCCGCCCCCCTGACGAGCATCACAAAAATCGACGCTCAAGTCAGAGGTGGCGAAACCCGA
CAGGACTATAAAGATACCAGGCGTTTCCCCCTGGAAGCTCCCTCGTGCGCTCTCCTGTTCCGACCCTGCC
GCTTACCGGATACCTGTCCGCCTTTCTCCCTTCGGGAAGCGTGGCGCTTTCTCATAGCTCACGCTGTAGG
TATCTCAGTTCGGTGTAGGTCGTTCGCTCCAAGCTGGGCTGTGTGCACGAACCCCCCGTTCAGCCCGACC
GCTGCGCCTTATCCGGTAACTATCGTCTTGAGTCCAACCCGGTAAGACACGACTTATCGCCACTGGCAGC
AGCCACTGGTAACAGGATTAGCAGAGCGAGGTATGTAGGCGGTGCTACAGAGTTCTTGAAGTGGTGGCCT
AACTACGGCTACACTAGAAGGACAGTATTTGGTATCTGCGCTCTGCTGAAGCCAGTTACCTTCGGAAAAA
GAGTTGGTAGCTCTTGATCCGGCAAACAAACCACCGCTGGTAGCGGTGGTTTTTTTGTTTGCAAGCAGCA
GATTACGCGCAGAAAAAAAGGATCTCAAGAAGATCCTTTGATCTTTTCTACGGGGTCTGACGCTCAGTGG
AACGAAAACTCACGTTAAGGGATTTTGGTCATGAGATTATCAAAAAGGATCTTCACCTAGATCCTTTTAA
ATTAAAAATGAAGTTTTAAATCAATCTAAAGTATATATGAGTAAACTTGGTCTGACAGTTACCAATGCTT
AATCAGTGAGGCACCTATCTCAGCGATCTGTCTATTTCGTTCATCCATAGTTGCCTGACTCCCCGTCGTG
TAGATAACTACGATACGGGAGGGCTTACCATCTGGCCCCAGTGCTGCAATGATACCGCGAGACCCACGCT
CACCGGCTCCAGATTTATCAGCAATAAACCAGCCAGCCGGAAGGGCCGAGCGCAGAAGTGGTCCTGCAAC
TTTATCCGCCTCCATCCAGTCTATTAATTGTTGCCGGGAAGCTAGAGTAAGTAGTTCGCCAGTTAATAGT
TTGCGCAACGTTGTTGCCATTGCTACAGGCATCGTGGTGTCACGCTCGTCGTTTGGTATGGCTTCATTCA
GCTCCGGTTCCCAACGATCAAGGCGAGTTACATGATCCCCCATGTTGTGCAAAAAAGCGGTTAGCTCCTT
CGGTCCTCCGATCGTTGTCAGAAGTAAGTTGGCCGCAGTGTTATCACTCATGGTTATGGCAGCACTGCAT
AATTCTCTTACTGTCATGCCATCCGTAAGATGCTTTTCTGTGACTGGTGAGTACTCAACCAAGTCATTCT
GAGAATAGTGTATGCGGCGACCGAGTTGCTCTTGCCCGGCGTCAATACGGGATAATACCGCGCCACATAG
CAGAACTTTAAAAGTGCTCATCATTGGAAAACGTTCTTCGGGGCGAAAACTCTCAAGGATCTTACCGCTG
TTGAGATCCAGTTCGATGTAACCCACTCGTGCACCCAACTGATCTTCAGCATCTTTTACTTTCACCAGCG
TTTCTGGGTGAGCAAAAACAGGAAGGCAAAATGCCGCAAAAAAGGGAATAAGGGCGACACGGAAATGTTG
AATACTCATACTCTTCCTTTTTCAATATTATTGAAGCATTTATCAGGGTTATTGTCTCATGAGCGGATAC
ATATTTGAATGTATTTAGAAAAATAAACAAATAGGGGTTCCGCGCACATTTCCCCGAAAAGTGCCACCTG
ACGTCTAAGAAACCATTATTATCATGACATTAACCTATAAAAATAGGCGTATCACGAGGCCCTTTCGTCT
CGCGCGTTTCGGTGATGACGGTGAAAACCTCTGACACATGCAGCTCCCGGAGACGGTCACAGCTTGTCTG
TAAGCGGATGCCGGGAGCAGACAAGCCCGTCAGGGCGCGTCAGCGGGTGTTGGCGGGTGTCGGGGCTGGC
TTAACTATGCGGCATCAGAGCAGATTGTACTGAGAGTGCAC
