>Addgene plasmid #46060 | pXP742 | addgene partial sequence | sequence record 66333 | CYC1 5'-GCGTGAATGTAAGCGTGAC-3'
ACTCGAGACTAGTTGTGTATTACGATATAGTTAATAGTTGATAGTTGATTGTATGCTTTTTGTAGCTTGA
TATTCTATTTACCAAGAAGAAACAAGAAGTGATAAAAACAACAAGAGAGCAGTAGTAAGAGTATTTCGAG
TGTGAAAAAAGTCGCTACTGGCACTCTATTTATATGTGATAGGCATGCTATAGCTTTACCAAAAAGTGAA
CCCCATTTCTATGCTCTCCTCTGCCTTTTTTTTTTTTTTTTTTTTCATTCTCTCAATCTGAAATTCTCTT
ATTTCTCCAACTTATAAGTTGGAGATGCCCGGTGTTCCGGCAGAGGAGATCAGTCTCGTGAAGTGGATGG
TTTCCCGCCTGCGGGCAAAACGTCATAACATTTTTATGAGCGAAAGCCGTTAATGAAGACAAAATCCCTT
AATTAAAACATTAGAATGGTGATTAGAAAGGCAGGATTAATCAGTTACACAGGCTGTAACCGGAGAGACG
GATCATAAGGCAATTTTTAGATAAGACTGGTTAGAGTTCTTGGCATCAGAAAATTTGAGAAACGATTTTT
CCGTTTGTTTGCCCCTACGTTTTGCGGCCGCTAAATCATATGCCTGGTGCACTCTCAGTACAATCTGCTC
TGATGCCGCATAGTTAAGCCAGCCCCGACACCCGCCAACACCCGCTGACGCGCCCTGACGGGCTTGTCTG
CTCCCGGCATCCGCTTACAGACAAGCTGTGACCGTCTCCGGGAGCTGCATGTGTCAGAGGTTTTCACCGT
CATCACCGAAACGCGCGAGACGAAAGGGCCTCGTGATACGCCTATTTTTATAGGTTAATGTCATGATAAT
AATGGTTTCTTAGACGTCAGGTGGCACTTTTCGGGGAAATGTGCGCGGAACCCCTATTTGTTTATTTTTC
TAAATACATTCAAATATGTATCCGCTCATGAGACAATAACCCTGA
