>Addgene plasmid #46060 | pXP742 | addgene partial sequence | sequence record 67504 | Ura3-F 5'-GAGAAGATGCGGCCAGCAAAA-3'
TATAAGTAAATGCATGTATACTAAACTCACAAATTAGAGCTTCAATTTAATTATATCAGTTATTACCCAT
AACTTCGTATAGCATACATTATACGAAGTTATCCCGGGTACCGAGCTCGAATTCGTAACTTACACGCGCC
TCGTATCTTTTAATGATGGAATAATTTGGGAATTTACTCTGTGTTTATTTATTTTTATGTTTTGTATTTG
GATTTTAGAAAGTAAATAAAGAAGGTAGAAGAGTTACGGAATGAAGAAAAAAAAATAAACAAAGGTTTAA
AAAATTTCAACAAAAAGCGTACTTTACATATATATTTATTAGACAAGAAAAGCAGATTAAATAGATATAC
ATTCGATTAACGATAAGTAAAATGTAAAATCACAGGATTTTCGTGTGTGGTCTTCTACACAGACAAGATG
AAACAATTCGGCATTAATACCTGAGAGCAGGAAGAGCAAGATAAAAGGTAGTATTTGTTGGCGATCCCCC
TAGAGTCTTTTACATCTTCGGAAAACAAAAACTATTTTTTCTTTAATTTCTTTTTTTACTTTCTATTTTT
AATTTATATATTTATATTAAAAAATTTAAATTATAATTATTTTTATAGCACGTGATGAATTCGTAATCAT
GTCATAGCTGTTTCCTGTGTGAAATTGTTATCCGCTCACAATTCCACACAACATACGAGCCGGAAGCATA
AAGTGTAAAGCCTGGGGTGCCTAATGAGTGAGCTAACTCACATTAATTGCGTTGCGCTCACTGCCCGCTT
TCCAGTCGGGAAACCTGTCGTGCCAGCTGCATTAATGAATCGGCCAACGCGCGGGGAGAGGCGGTTTGCG
TATTGGG
